Addgene plasmid #97030: 371-GFP
Purpose: (Empty Backbone) His6-GFP-tev-yORF
Depositing lab: Chris Jeans. Depositing organization: University of California, Berkeley.
Backbone
  Vector backbone: pET
  Backbone size (bp): 5530
  Vector type: Bacterial Expression
  Promoter: T7
  Tag / fusion protein: His6 tag (N terminal on backbone); GFP fusion (N terminal on backbone); TEV cleavage site (N terminal on backbone)
Growth in bacteria
  Bacterial resistance: Ampicillin, 100 μg/mL
  Growth temperature: 37°C
  Growth strain: DH5alpha
  Copy number: Low Copy
Gene/Insert
  Cloning method: Ligation Independent Cloning
  Sequencing primers: 5′ GFP 3' F (5' cagctcgccgaccacta 3'); 3′ T7 Reverse
Terms and licenses: Academic/Nonprofit Terms; Industry Terms: Not Available to Industry
Depositor comments: This plasmid is an empty vector to be used with a LIC cloning protocol. It has a TEV cleavable His6-msfGFP fusion tag on the N-terminus. To clone into this vector, add LIC fusion tags to the 5' end of your PCR primers. Forward - 5'TACTTCCAATCCAATGCA3' Reverse - 5'TTATCCACTTCCAATGTTATTA3' Linearize the plasmid with SspI and gel purify. When digesting the DNA with T4 polymerase for LIC, use dCTP for insert and dGTP for vector. Series 9 vectors have BioBrick restriction sites to facilitate subcloning reactions to make polycistronic expression vectors. NotI, PacI, AsiSI, and SbfI are the restriction enzyme sites that flank your open reading frame. More information on this vector can be found through http://qb3.berkeley.edu/qb3/macrolab/. In the 371-Series plasmids, upstream of each ribosome binding site is a Csy4 target sequence that allows the polycistronic mRNA to be cleaved upstream of each message when your plasmid is co-expressed with the Csy4 protein. By cleaving the message we hope to avoid detrimental mRNA structures that may result from having a long polycistronic message.
How to cite: 371-GFP was a gift from Chris Jeans (Addgene plasmid # 97030 ; http://n2t.net/addgene:97030 ; RRID:Addgene_97030)
