[The description below was written by a language model from this plasmid's Addgene catalogue record and pLannotate feature annotations shown in this document.]
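Description:
371-GFP is an empty pET-family bacterial expression backbone of about 5.5 kb, built for ligation-independent cloning (LIC) of an open reading frame behind a cleavable fluorescent affinity tag. It is propagated in E. coli under ampicillin selection (β-lactamase with its own promoter) and replicates from a ColE1/pBR322-type origin. The retained rop gene and bom region are consistent with the low copy number listed in the record. Two fragments of the tetracycline resistance gene and its promoter flank the expression cassette. These appear to be non-functional remnants of the pBR322-derived backbone rather than a usable marker.

The expression cassette is driven by the T7 promoter, so it needs a host that supplies T7 RNA polymerase. It runs through a T7 gene 10 ribosome binding site into a His6 tag, a GFP and a TEV protease recognition site, and it ends at the T7 terminator. The depositor describes the GFP as msfGFP, whereas the automated annotation matches it to the closely related SiriusGFP. An inserted gene is therefore produced as His6-GFP-TEV-protein, which allows nickel-affinity purification and fluorescence monitoring of expression, and the tag can then be removed by TEV cleavage. The short "SET1" hit just upstream of the terminator is probably ordinary pET T7 gene 10-derived sequence rather than a deliberate solubility tag.

Between the promoter and the ribosome binding site lies a CRISPR direct-repeat element, which corresponds to the Csy4 target sequence described by the depositor. Rare-cutter BioBrick-style sites (NotI, PacI, AsiSI, SbfI) flank the ORF so that cassettes can be subcloned into polycistronic vectors. When Csy4 is co-expressed, it cleaves the long transcript upstream of each message, with the aim of avoiding detrimental mRNA structures.
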