Features (pLannotate 1.2.2; 17 found; start..end, strand, type, name):
    104..208     +  promoter       AmpR promoter: bla
    209..1069    +  CDS            AmpR: β-lactamase; bla; confers resistance to ampicillin, carbenicillin, and related antibiotics
   1240..1828    +  rep_origin     ori: high-copy-number ColE1/pMB1/pBR322/pUC origin of replication
   2019..2154    -  misc_feature   bom: basis of mobility region from pBR322
   2256..2447    -  CDS            rop: Rop protein, which maintains plasmids at low copy number; rop
   2464..2844    +  CDS            YPB1_ECOLX: Protein predicted: Swiss-Prot protein existence level 4. From Escherichia coli.
   3086..3986    -  CDS            TcR (fragment): tetracycline efflux protein; tet; confers resistance to tetracycline
   4008..4026    +  promoter       T7 promoter: promoter for bacteriophage T7 RNA polymerase
   4091..4118    +  ncRNA          CRISPR-DR4: Accession: RF01317 - CRISPR RNA direct repeat element
   4136..4158    +  RBS            RBS: efficient ribosome binding site from bacteriophage T7 gene 10 (Olins and Rangwala, 1989)
   4178..4195    +  CDS            6xHis: 6xHis affinity tag
   4205..4918    +  CDS            SiriusGFP: enhanced GFP (EGFP) derivative that exhibits robust folding and enhanced photostability (Zhong et al., 2019) mammalian codon-optimized
   4928..4944    +  CDS            TEV site (fragment): tobacco etch virus (TEV) protease recognition and cleavage site
   5020..5069    +  CDS            SET1 (fragment): solubility-enhancement tag derived from T7 phage gene 10B
   5077..5124    +  terminator     T7 terminator: transcription terminator for bacteriophage T7 RNA polymerase
   5150..5442    -  CDS            TcR (fragment): tetracycline efflux protein; tet; confers resistance to tetracycline
   5490..5518    -  promoter       tet promoter: E. coli promoter for tetracycline efflux protein gene
>Addgene plasmid #97030 | 371-GFP | addgene full sequence | sequence record 182506 | Addgene NGS Result
TTCTTGAAGACGAAAGGGCCTCGTGATACGCCTATTTTTATAGGTTAATGTCATGATAATAATGGTTTCT
TAGACGTCAGGTGGCACTTTTCGGGGAAATGTGCGCGGAACCCCTATTTGTTTATTTTTCTAAATACATT
CAAATATGTATCCGCTCATGAGACAATAACCCTGATAAATGCTTCAATAACATTGAAAAAGGAAGAGTAT
GAGTATTCAACATTTCCGTGTCGCCCTTATTCCCTTTTTTGCGGCATTTTGCCTTCCTGTTTTTGCTCAC
CCAGAAACGCTGGTGAAAGTAAAAGATGCTGAAGATCAGTTGGGTGCACGAGTGGGTTACATCGAACTGG
ATCTCAACAGCGGTAAGATCCTTGAGAGTTTTCGCCCCGAAGAACGTTTTCCAATGATGAGCACTTTTAA
AGTTCTGCTATGTGGCGCGGTATTATCCCGTGTTGACGCCGGGCAAGAGCAACTCGGTCGCCGCATACAC
TATTCTCAGAATGACTTGGTTGAGTACTCACCAGTCACAGAAAAGCATCTTACGGATGGCATGACAGTAA
GAGAATTATGCAGTGCTGCCATAACCATGAGTGATAACACTGCGGCCAACTTACTTCTGACAACGATCGG
AGGACCGAAGGAGCTAACCGCTTTTTTGCACAACATGGGGGATCATGTAACTCGCCTTGATCGTTGGGAA
CCGGAGCTGAATGAAGCCATACCAAACGACGAGCGTGACACCACGATGCCTGCAGCAATGGCAACAACGT
TGCGCAAACTATTAACTGGCGAACTACTTACTCTAGCTTCCCGGCAACAATTAATAGACTGGATGGAGGC
GGATAAAGTTGCAGGACCACTTCTGCGCTCGGCCCTTCCGGCTGGCTGGTTTATTGCTGATAAATCTGGA
GCCGGTGAGCGTGGGTCTCGCGGTATCATTGCAGCACTGGGGCCAGATGGTAAGCCCTCCCGTATCGTAG
TTATCTACACGACGGGGAGTCAGGCAACTATGGATGAACGAAATAGACAGATCGCTGAGATAGGTGCCTC
ACTGATTAAGCATTGGTAACTGTCAGACCAAGTTTACTCATATATACTTTAGATTGATTTAAAACTTCAT
TTTTAATTTAAAAGGATCTAGGTGAAGATCCTTTTTGATAATCTCATGACCAAAATCCCTTAACGTGAGT
TTTCGTTCCACTGAGCGTCAGACCCCGTAGAAAAGATCAAAGGATCTTCTTGAGATCCTTTTTTTCTGCG
CGTAATCTGCTGCTTGCAAACAAAAAAACCACCGCTACCAGCGGTGGTTTGTTTGCCGGATCAAGAGCTA
CCAACTCTTTTTCCGAAGGTAACTGGCTTCAGCAGAGCGCAGATACCAAATACTGTCCTTCTAGTGTAGC
CGTAGTTAGGCCACCACTTCAAGAACTCTGTAGCACCGCCTACATACCTCGCTCTGCTAATCCTGTTACC
AGTGGCTGCTGCCAGTGGCGATAAGTCGTGTCTTACCGGGTTGGACTCAAGACGATAGTTACCGGATAAG
GCGCAGCGGTCGGGCTGAACGGGGGGTTCGTGCACACAGCCCAGCTTGGAGCGAACGACCTACACCGAAC
TGAGATACCTACAGCGTGAGCTATGAGAAAGCGCCACGCTTCCCGAAGGGAGAAAGGCGGACAGGTATCC
GGTAAGCGGCAGGGTCGGAACAGGAGAGCGCACGAGGGAGCTTCCAGGGGGAAACGCCTGGTATCTTTAT
AGTCCTGTCGGGTTTCGCCACCTCTGACTTGAGCGTCGATTTTTGTGATGCTCGTCAGGGGGGCGGAGCC
TATGGAAAAACGCCAGCAACGCGGCCTTTTTACGGTTCCTGGCCTTTTGCTGGCCTTTTGCTCACATGTT
CTTTCCTGCGTTATCCCCTGATTCTGTGGATAACCGTATTACCGCCTTTGAGTGAGCTGATACCGCTCGC
CGCAGCCGAACGACCGAGCGCAGCGAGTCAGTGAGCGAGGAAGCGGAAGAGGCGCGCCATGCGGTATTTT
CTCCTTACGCATCTGTGCGGTATTTCACACCGCAATGGTGCACTCTCAGTACAATCTGCTCTGATGCCGC
ATAGTTAAGCCAGTATACACTCCGCTATCGCTACGTGACTGGGTCATGGCTGCGCCCCGACACCCGCCAA
CACCCGCTGACGCGCCCTGACGGGCTTGTCTGCTCCCGGCATCCGCTTACAGACAAGCTGTGACCGTCTC
CGGGAGCTGCATGTGTCAGAGGTTTTCACCGTCATCACCGAAACGCGCGAGGCAGCTGCGGTAAAGCTCA
TCAGCGTGGTCGTGAAGCGATTCACAGATGTCTGCCTGTTCATCCGCGTCCAGCTCGTTGAGTTTCTCCA
GAAGCGTTAATGTCTGGCTTCTGATAAAGCGGGCCATGTTAAGGGCGGTTTTTTCCTGTTTGGTCACTGA
TGCCTCCGTGTAAGGGGGATTTCTGTTCATGGGGGTAATGATACCGATGAAACGAGAGAGGATGCTCACG
ATACGGGTTACTGATGATGAACATGCCCGGTTACTGGAACGTTGTGAGGGTAAACAACTGGCGGTATGGA
TGCGGCGGGACCAGAGAAAAATCACTCAGGGTCAATGCCAGCGCTTCGTTAATACAGATGTAGGTGTTCC
ACAGGGTAGCCAGCAGCATCCTGCGATGCAGATCCGGAACATAATGGTGCAGGGCGCTGACTTCCGCGTT
TCCAGACTTTACGAAACACGGAAACCGAAGACCATTCATGTTGTTGCTCAGGTCGCAGACGTTTTGCAGC
AGCAGTCGCTTCACGTTCGCTCGCGTATCGGTGATTCATTCTGCTAACCAGTAAGGCAACCCCGCCAGCC
TAGCCGGGTCCTCAACGACAGGAGCACGATCATGCGCACCCGTGGCCAGGACCCAACGCTGCCCGAGATG
CGCCGCGTGCGGCTGCTGGAGATGGCGGACGCGATGGATATGTTCTGCCAAGGGTTGGTTTGCGCATTCA
CAGTTCTCCGCAAGAATTGATTGGCTCCAATTCTTGGAGTGGTGAATCCGTTAGCGAGGTGCCGCCGGCT
TCCATTCAGGTCGAGGTGGCCCGGCTCCATGCACCGCGACGCAACGCGGGGAGGCAGACAAGGTATAGGG
CGGCGCCTACAATCCATGCCAACCCGTTCCATGTGCTCGCCGAGGCGGCATAAATCGCCGTGACGATCAG
CGGTCCAATGATCGAAGTTAGGCTGGTAAGAGCCGCGAGCGATCCTTGAAGCTGTCCCTGATGGTCGTCA
TCTACCTGCCTGGACAGCATGGCCTGCAACGCGGGCATCCCGATGCCGCCGGAAGCGAGAAGAATCATAA
TGGGGAAGGCCATCCAGCCTCGCGTCGCGAACGCCAGCAAGACGTAGCCCAGCGCGTCGGCCGCCATGCC
GGCGATAATGGCCTGCTTCTCGCCGAAACGTTTGGTGGCGGGACCAGTGACGAAGGCTTGAGCGAGGGCG
TGCAAGATTCCGAATACCGCAAGCGACAGGCCGATCATCGTCGCGCTCCAGCGAAAGCGGTCCTCGCCGA
AAATGACCCAGAGCGCTGCCGGCACCTGTCCTACGAGTTGCATGATAAAGAAGACAGTCATAAGTGCGGC
GACGATAGTCATGCCCCGCGCCCACCGGAAGGAGCTGACTGGGTTGAAGGCTCTCAAGGGCATCGGTCGA
CGCTCTCCCTTATGCGACTCCTGCATTAGGAAGCAGCCCAGTAGTAGGTTGAGGCCGTTGAGCACCGCCG
CCGCAAGGAATGGTGCATGCAAGGAGATGGCGCCCAACAGTCCCCCGGCCACGGGGCCTGCCACCATACC
CACGCCGAAACAAGCGCTCATGAGCCCGAAGTGGCGAGCCCGATCTTCCCCATCGGTGATGTCGGCGATA
TAGGCGCCAGCAACCGCACCTGTGGCGCCGGTGATGCCGGCCACGATGCGTCCGGCGTAGAGGATCGAGA
TCTCGATCCCGCGAAATTAATACGACTCACTATAGGGAGACCACAACGGTTTCCCTCTAGTGCCGGCTCC
GGAGAGCTCTTTAATGCGGCCGCTTAATTAAGTTCACTGCCGTATAGGCAGCTAAGAAAATTAACTAGAA
ATAATTTTGTTTAACTTTAAGAAGGAGATATACATATGAAATCTTCTCACCATCACCATCACCATGGTTC
TTCTGTGAGCAAGGGCGAGGAGCTGTTCACCGGGGTGGTGCCCATCCTGGTCGAGCTGGACGGCGACGTA
AACGGCCACAAGTTCAGCGTGCGCGGCGAGGGCGAGGGCGATGCCACCAACGGCAAGCTGACCCTGAAGT
TCATCTGCACCACCGGCAAGCTGCCCGTGCCCTGGCCCACCCTCGTGACCACCCTGACCTACGGCGTGCA
GTGCTTCAGCCGCTACCCCGACCACATGAAGCAGCACGACTTCTTCAAGTCCGCCATGCCCGAAGGCTAC
GTCCAGGAGCGCACCATCTCCTTCAAGGACGACGGCACCTACAAGACCCGCGCCGAGGTGAAGTTCGAGG
GCGACACCCTGGTGAACCGCATCGAGCTGAAGGGCATCGACTTCAAGGAGGACGGCAACATCCTGGGGCA
CAAGCTGGAGTACAACTTCAACAGCCACAACGTCTATATCACGGCCGACAAGCAGAAGAACGGCATCAAG
GCGAACTTCAAGATCCGCCACAACGTCGAGGACGGCAGCGTGCAGCTCGCCGACCACTACCAGCAGAACA
CCCCCATCGGCGACGGCCCCGTGCTGCTGCCCGACAACCACTACCTGAGCACCCAGTCCAAGCTGAGCAA
AGACCCCAACGAGAAGCGCGATCACATGGTCCTGCTGGAGTTCGTGACCGCCGCCGGGATCACTCTCGGC
ATGGACGAGCTGTACAAGGGGATCGAGGAAAACCTGTACTTCCAATCCAATATTGGAAGTGGATAACGGA
TCGCGATCGCCCTGCAGGCCGGCCGGTACCACGCGTGCGCGCTGATCCGGCTGCTAACAAAGCCCGAAAG
GAAGCTGAGTTGGCTGCTGCCACCGCTGAGCAATAACTAGCATAACCCCTTGGGGCCTCTAAACGGGTCT
TGAGGGGTTTTTTGCTGAAAGGAGGAACTATATCCGGATATCCACAGGACGGGTGTGGTCGCCATGATCG
CGTAGTCGATAGTGGCTCCAAGTAGCGAAGCGAGCAGGACTGGGCGGCGGCCAAAGCGGTCGGACAGTGC
TCCGAGAACGGGTGCGCATAGAAATTGCATCAACGCATATAGCGCTAGCAGCACGCCATAGTGACTGGCG
ATGCTGTCGGAATGGACGATATCCCGCAAGAGGCCCGGCAGTACCGGCATAACCAAGCCTATGCCTACAG
CATCCAGGGTGACGGTGCCGAGGATGACGATGAGCGCATTGTTAGATTTCATACACGGTGCCTGACTGCG
TTAGCAATTTAACTGTGATAAACTACCGCATTAAAGCTTATCGATGATAAGCTGTCAAACATGAGAA
